Addgene plasmid #169409: Plasmid L5 attB::Pleft* mWasabi
Purpose: Chromosomally-Integrated Fluorescent Mycobacterium tuberculosis Reporter Constructs for mWasabi
Depositing lab: Clifton Barry III. Depositing organization: National Institute of Allergy and Infectious Diseases (NIAID). Publication: Development and Optimization of Chromosomally-Integrated Fluorescent Mycobacterium tuberculosis Reporter Constructs. Kolbe K, Bell AC, Prosser GA, Assmann M, Yang HJ, Forbes HE, Gallucci S, Mayer-Barber KD, Boshoff HI, Barry Iii CE. Front Microbiol. 2020 Dec 9;11:591866. doi: 10.3389/fmicb.2020.591866. eCollection 2020. PubMed 33362741.
Backbone
  Vector backbone: pMV306
  Vector type: Unspecified
Growth in bacteria
  Bacterial resistance: Kanamycin, 50 μg/mL
  Growth temperature: 37°C
  Growth strain: DH5alpha
  Copy number: Unknown
Gene/Insert 1
  Gene/Insert name: pLeft
  Insert size (bp): 400
Gene/Insert 2
  Gene/Insert name: mWasabi
  Insert size (bp): 714
Terms and licenses: Academic/Nonprofit Terms; Industry Terms: Not Available to Industry
How to cite: Plasmid L5 attB::Pleft* mWasabi was a gift from Clifton Barry III (Addgene plasmid # 169409 ; http://n2t.net/addgene:169409 ; RRID:Addgene_169409)
