[The description below was written by a language model from this plasmid's Addgene catalogue record and pLannotate feature annotations shown in this document.]
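Description:
Plasmid L5 attB::Pleft* mWasabi is a mycobacterial integrating reporter vector built on the pMV306 backbone, designed to place a green fluorescent protein gene into the chromosome of Mycobacterium tuberculosis at the mycobacteriophage L5 attB attachment site. It is propagated in E. coli through a high-copy ColE1/pUC-type origin and selected with kanamycin through an aph(3')-Ia (KanR) gene. A short adjacent Tn903 transposase fragment is probably a remnant of the source of that marker. No mycobacterial origin of replication is annotated in the 4,064-nt sequence, which fits a vector that persists in mycobacteria only by site-specific integration.

The payload consists of two recorded inserts: a roughly 400 bp pLeft element and the 714 bp mWasabi coding sequence. pLeft is the strong early leftward promoter of phage L5. The asterisk in the name suggests a modified version, but the record does not describe the change, and the promoter itself was not picked up by the automated annotation. mWasabi, a bright green variant of the teal protein mTFP1, is annotated with a partial 6xHis match just upstream, and is followed by the E. coli rrnB T1 terminator. Short phage-derived matches (an L5 gene 32 fragment and a D29 excisionase-like fragment) lie between the reporter and KanR and probably mark the L5 attachment region. No full-length integrase gene is annotated, so the record does not show whether integrase is encoded on the plasmid or must be supplied separately. A T7 promoter, an RSF ori fragment and an MCS remnant are also detected.

The construct is intended for generating stably fluorescent, chromosomally tagged M. tuberculosis strains.
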