Features (pLannotate 1.2.2; 11 found; start..end, strand, type, name):
     69..86      -  misc_feature   MCS (fragment): pUC18/19 multiple cloning site
    271..287     +  CDS            6xHis (fragment): 6xHis affinity tag
    307..1014    +  CDS            mWasabi: green variant of teal fluorescent protein mTFP1 (Ai et al., 2008)
   1067..1113    +  terminator     rrnB T1 terminator: transcription terminator T1 from the E. coli rrnB gene
   1093..1233    -  CDS            34.1 (fragment): VG341_BPMD2 - Protein predicted: Swiss-Prot protein existence level 4. Putative excisionase. From Mycobacterium phage D29 (Mycobacteriophage D29).
   1693..1797    -  CDS            32 (fragment): VG32_BPML5 - Protein predicted: Swiss-Prot protein existence level 4. From Mycobacterium phage L5 (Mycobacteriophage L5).
   1933..2748    +  CDS            KanR: aminoglycoside phosphotransferase; aph(3')-Ia; confers resistance to kanamycin in bacteria or G418 (Geneticin®) in eukaryotes
   2889..3032    +  CDS            TRA2_ECOLX (fragment): Protein predicted: Swiss-Prot protein existence level 4. Required for transposition of transposon Tn903. From Escherichia coli.
   3079..3667    +  rep_origin     ori: high-copy-number ColE1/pMB1/pBR322/pUC origin of replication
   3897..3915    +  promoter       T7 promoter: promoter for bacteriophage T7 RNA polymerase
   3935..4059    +  rep_origin     RSF ori (fragment): Plasmids containing the RSF 1030 origin of replication can be propagated in E. coli cells that contain additional plasmids with compatible origins.
>Addgene plasmid #169409 | Plasmid L5 attB::Pleft* mWasabi | addgene full sequence | sequence record 332743 | Addgene NGS Result
CCAATACGCAAACCGCCTCTCCCAGATCTGATATCGCTAGAGGAAACAGCTATGACCATGATTACGCCAA
GCTTGCATGCCTGCAGCTAGGGCACCAATTTGCGATTAGGGCTTGACAGCCACCCGGCCAGTAGTGCATT
CTTGTGTCACCGCAGCAGCAAGGCGGTAGGCGGATCCGAGAGGATCGTGCCGGTGCCGGTGAAGAGAGAT
TCGCCGCCCGAAATGAGCACGATCCGCATGCTTAATTAAGGAGGTATCTCCATGAGCGGTCACCATCACC
ATCACCACGGCGGTAGCGCCATGAGCGTGAGCAAGGGCGAGGAGACCACAATGGGCGTAATCAAGCCCGA
CATGAAGATCAAGCTGAAGATGGAGGGCAACGTGAATGGCCACGCCTTCGTGATCGAGGGCGAGGGCGAG
GGCAAGCCCTACGACGGCACCAACACCATCAACCTGGAGGTGAAGGAGGGAGCCCCCCTGCCCTTCTCCT
ACGACATTCTGACCACCGCGTTCAGTTACGGCAACAGGGCCTTCACCAAGTACCCCGACGACATCCCCAA
CTACTTCAAGCAGTCCTTCCCCGAGGGCTACTCTTGGGAGCGCACCATGACCTTCGAGGACAAGGGCATC
GTGAAGGTGAAGTCCGACATCTCCATGGAGGAGGACTCCTTCATCTACGAGATACACCTCAAGGGCGAGA
ACTTCCCCCCCAACGGCCCCGTGATGCAGAAGGAGACCACCGGCTGGGACGCCTCCACCGAGAGGATGTA
CGTGCGCGACGGCGTGCTGAAGGGCGACGTCAAGATGAAGCTGCTGCTGGAGGGCGGCGGCCACCACCGC
GTTGACTTCAAGACCATCTACAGGGCCAAGAAGGCGGTGAAGCTGCCCGACTATCACTTTGTGGACCACC
GCATCGAGATCCTGAACCACGACAAGGACTACAACAAGGTGACCGTTTACGAGATCGCCGTGGCCCGCAA
CTCCACCGACGGCATGGACGAGCTGTACAAGTAAAAGCTTATCGATGTCGACGTAGTTAACTAGCGTACG
ATCGACTGCCAGGCATCAAATAAAACGAAAGGCTCAGTCGAAAGACTGGGCCTTTCGTTTTATGCCATCA
TGGCCGCGGTGATCAGCTAGAGCCGTGAACGACAGGGCGAACGCCAGCCCGCCGACGGCGAGGGTTCCGA
CCGCTGCAACTCCCGGTGCAACCTTGTCCCGGTCTATTCTCTTCACTGCACCAGCTCCAATCTGGTGTGA
ATGCCCCTCGTCTGTTCGCGCAGGCGGGGGGCTCTATTCGTTTGTCAGCATCGAAAGTAGCCAGATCAGG
GATGCGTTGCAACCGCGTATGCCCAGGTCAGAAGAGTCGCACAAGAGTTGCAGACCCCTGGAAAGAAAAA
TGGCCAGAGGGCGAAAACACCCTCTGACCAGCGGAGCGGGCGACGGGAATCGAACCCGCGTAGCTAGTTT
GGAAGAATGGGTGTCTGCCGACCACATATATGGGCCGGTCAAGATAGGTTTTTACCCCCTCTCGGCTGCA
TCCTCTAAGTGGAAAGAAATTGCAGGTCGTAGAAGCGCGTTGAAGCCTGAGAGTTGCACAGGAGTTGCAA
CCCGGTAGCCTTGTTCACGACGAGAGGAGACCTAGGGATCCTCCCAAGGACACTGAGTCCTAAAGAGGGG
GGTTTCTTGTCAGTACGCGAAGAACCACGCCTGGCCGCGAGCGCCAGCACCGCCGCTCTGTGCGGAGACC
TGGGCACCAGCCCCGCCGCCGCCAGGAGCATTGCCGTTCCCGCCAGCTAGCCACCTGACGTCGGGGGGGG
GGAAAGCCACGTTGTGTCTCAAAATCTCTGATGTTACATTGCACAAGATAAAAATATATCATCATGAACA
ATAAAACTGTCTGCTTACATAAACAGTAATACAAGGGGTGTTATGAGCCATATTCAACGGGAAACGTCTT
GCTCGAGGCCGCGATTAAATTCCAACATGGATGCTGATTTATATGGGTATAAATGGGCTCGCGATAATGT
CGGGCAATCAGGTGCGACAATCTATCGCTTGTATGGGAAGCCCCATGCGCCAGAGTTGTTTCTGAAACAT
GGCAAAGGTAGCGTTGCCAATGATGTTACAGATGAGATGGTCAGACTAAACTGGCTGACGGAATTTATGC
CTCTTCCGACCATCAAGCATTTTATCCGTACTCCTGATGATGCATGGTTACTCACCACTGCGATCCCCGG
GAAAACAGCATTCCAGGTATTAGAAGAATATCCTGATTCAGGTGAAAATATTGTTGATGCGCTGGCAGTG
TTCCTGCGCCGGTTGCATTCGATTCCTGTTTGTAATTGTCCTTTTAACAGCGATCGCGTATTTCGTCTCG
CTCAGGCGCAATCACGAATGAATAACGGTTTGGTTGATGCGAGTGATTTTGATGACGAGCGTAATGGCTG
GCCTGTTGAACAAGTCTGGAAAGAAATGCATAATCTTTTGCCATTCTCACCGGATTCAGTCGTCACTCAT
GGTGATTTCTCACTTGATAACCTTATTTTTGACGAGGGGAAATTAATAGGTTGTATTGATGTTGGACGAG
TCGGAATCGCAGACCGATACCAGGATCTTGCCATCCTATGGAACTGCCTCGGTGAGTTTTCTCCTTCATT
ACAGAAACGGCTTTTTCAAAAATATGGTATTGATAATCCTGATATGAATAAATTGCAGTTTCATTTGATG
CTCGATGAGTTTTTCTAATCAGAATTGGTTAATTGGTTGTAACACTGGCAGAGCATTACGCTGACTTGAC
GGGACGGCGGCTTTGTTGAATAAATCGAACTTTTGCTGAGTTGAAGGATCAGATCACGCATCTTCCCGAC
AACGCAGACCGTTCCGTGGCAAAGCAAAAGTTCAAAATCACCAACTGGTCCACCTACAACAAAGCTCTCA
CCAACCGTGGCTCCCTCACTTTCTGGCTGGATGATGGGGCGATTCAGGCCTGGTATGAGTCAGCAACACC
TTCTTCACGAGGCAGACCTCACTAGTTCCATGAGCGTCAGACCCCGTAGAAAAGATCAAAGGATCTTCTT
GAGATCCTTTTTTTCTGCGCGTAATCTGCTGCTTGCAAACAAAAAAACCACCGCTACCAGCGGTGGTTTG
TTTGCCGGATCAAGAGCTACCAACTCTTTTTCCGAAGGTAACTGGCTTCAGCAGAGCGCAGATACCAAAT
ACTGTCCTTCTAGTGTAGCCGTAGTTAGGCCACCACTTCAAGAACTCTGTAGCACCGCCTACATACCTCG
CTCTGCTAATCCTGTTACCAGTGGCTGCTGCCAGTGGCGATAAGTCGTGTCTTACCGGGTTGGACTCAAG
ACGATAGTTACCGGATAAGGCGCAGCGGTCGGGCTGAACGGGGGGTTCGTGCACACAGCCCAGCTTGGAG
CGAACGACCTACACCGAACTGAGATACCTACAGCGTGAGCTATGAGAAAGCGCCACGCTTCCCGAGGGGA
GAAAGGCGGACAGGTATCCGGTAAGCGGCAGGGTCGGAACAGGAGAGCGCACGAGGGAGCTTCCAGGGGG
AAACGCCTGGTATCTTTATAGTCCTGTCGGGTTTCGCCACCTCTGACTTGAGCGTCGATTTTTGTGATGC
TCGTCAGGGGGGCGGAGCCTATGGAAAAACGCCAGCAACGCGGCCTTTTTACGGTTCCTGGCCTTTTGCT
GGCCTTTTGCTCACATGTTCTTTCCTGCGTTATCCCCTGATTCTGTGGATAACCGTATTACCGCCTTTGA
GTGAGCTGATACCGCTCGCCGCAGCCGAACGACCGAGCGCAACGCGTGCGGCCGCGGTACCAGATCTTTA
AATCTAGACGATGATAAGCGGTCAAACATGAGAATTCGCGGCCGCATAATACGACTCACTATAGGGATCT
TAATTAAGGCGCCTCATGTTCTTTCCTGCGTTATCCCCTGATTCTGTGGATAACCGTATTACCGCCTTTG
AGTGAGCTGATACCGCTCGCCGCAGCCGAACGACCGAGCGCAGCGAGTCAGTGAGCGAGGAAGCGGAAGA
GCGC
